Addgene plasmid #25633: pLP-LNCX-PIK3CA-WT
Depositing lab: Todd Waldman. Depositing organization: Georgetown University. Publication: Activation of p53-dependent growth suppression in human cells by mutations in PTEN or PIK3CA. Kim JS, Lee C, Bonifant CL, Ressom H, Waldman T. Mol Cell Biol. 2007 Jan . 27(2):662-77. 10.1128/MCB.00537-06 PubMed 17060456.
Backbone
  Vector backbone: pLP-LNCX (Clontech)
  Backbone size w/o insert (bp): 6775
  Vector type: Mammalian Expression, Retroviral
  Selectable markers: Neomycin (select with G418)
Growth in bacteria
  Bacterial resistance: Ampicillin, 100 μg/mL
  Growth temperature: 37°C
  Growth strain: DH5alpha
  Copy number: High Copy
Gene/Insert
  Gene/Insert name: PIK3CA
  Species: H. sapiens (human)
  Insert size (bp): 3207
  GenBank ID: AY335705
  Entrez Gene: PIK3CA (a.k.a. CCM4, CLAPO, CLOVE, CWS5, HMH, MCAP, MCM, MCMTC, PI3K, PI3K-alpha, p110-alpha)
  Tag / fusion protein: FLAG (N terminal on insert)
  Cloning method: Restriction Enzyme
  Sequencing primers: 5′ n/a
Terms and licenses: Academic/Nonprofit Terms; Industry Terms: Not Available to Industry
How to cite: pLP-LNCX-PIK3CA-WT was a gift from Todd Waldman (Addgene plasmid # 25633 ; http://n2t.net/addgene:25633 ; RRID:Addgene_25633)
