[The description below was written by a language model from this plasmid's Addgene catalogue record.]
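Description:
pLP-LNCX-PIK3CA-WT is a retroviral mammalian expression plasmid built on the commercial pLP-LNCX backbone (about 6.8 kb without insert) and carrying a roughly 3.2 kb wild-type human PIK3CA insert. PIK3CA encodes p110-alpha, the catalytic subunit of class I phosphoinositide 3-kinase. The open reading frame is fused to an N-terminal FLAG epitope, which allows the exogenous protein to be detected or immunoprecipitated separately from the endogenous enzyme. The insert was introduced by restriction enzyme cloning. In bacteria the plasmid is maintained at high copy number under ampicillin selection.

No feature table accompanies the record, so the regulatory elements are not explicitly listed. By convention, the LNCX name denotes a Moloney-type retroviral layout: a 5′ LTR and packaging signal, a neomycin resistance gene expressed from the LTR, an internal CMV promoter driving the cloned gene, and a 3′ LTR. This arrangement fits the recorded G418-selectable marker, but the promoter assignment is inferred from the backbone name rather than stated in the record. As a retroviral vector, the plasmid would be introduced into a packaging cell line that supplies the viral proteins in trans. The resulting particles then deliver the cassette for stable integration into target cells, and transduced populations are selected with G418.

The associated publication concerns activation of p53-dependent growth suppression in human cells by PTEN or PIK3CA mutations. The "WT" designation suggests the construct provides stable expression of the wild-type protein, probably as a comparator for mutant PIK3CA alleles, though the record does not list companion constructs.
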