>Addgene plasmid #25633 | pLP-LNCX-PIK3CA-WT | depositor partial sequence | sequence record 12030 | Author sequence
ATGCCTCCAAGACCATCATCAGGTGAACTGTGGGGCATCCACTTGATGCCCCCAAGAATCCTAGTAGAAT
GTTTACTACCAAATGGAATGATAGTGACTTTAGAATGCCTCCGTGAGGCTACATTAATAACCATAAAGCA
TGAACTATTTAAAGAAGCAAGAAAATACCCCCTCCATCAACTTCTTCAAGATGAATCTTCTTACATTTTC
GTAAGTGTTACTCAAGAAGCAGAAAGGGAAGAATTTTTTGATGAAACAAGACGACTTTGTGACCTTCGGC
TTTTTCAACCCTTTTTAAAAGTAATTGAACCAGTAGGCAACCGTGAAGAAAAGATCCTCAATCGAGAAAT
TGGTTTTGCTATCGGCATGCCAGTGTGTGAATTTGATATGGTTAAAGATCCAGAAGTACAGGACTTCCGA
AGAAATGTTCTGAACGTTTGTAAAGAAGCTGTGGATCTTAGGGACCTCAATTCACCTCATAGTAGAGCAA
TGTATGTCTATCCTCCAAATGTAGAATCTTCACCAGAATTGCCAAAGCACATATATAATAAATTAGATAA
AGGGCAAATAATAGTGGTGATCTGGGTAATAGTTTCTCCAAATAATGACAAGCAGAAGTATACTCTGAAA
ATCAACCATGACTGTGTACCAGAACAAGTAATTGCTGAAGCAATCAGGAAAAAAACTCGAAGTATGTTGC
TATCCTCTGAACAACTAAAACTCTGTGTTTTAGAATATCAGGGCAAGTATATTTTAAAAGTGTGTGGATG
TGATGAATACTTCCTAGAAAAATATCCTCTGAGTCAGTATAAGTATATAAGAAGCTGTATAATGCTTGGG
AGGATGCCCAATTTGATGTTGATGGCTAAAGAAAGCCTTTATTCTCAACTGCCAATGGACTGTTTTACAA
TGCCATCTTATTCCAGACGCATTTCCACAGCTACACCATATATGAATGGAGAAACATCTACAAAATCCCT
TTGGGTTATAAATAGTGCACTCAGAATAAAAATTCTTTGTGCAACCTACGTGAATGTAAATATTCGAGAC
ATTGATAAGATCTATGTTCGAACAGGTATCTACCATGGAGGAGAACCCTTATGTGACAATGTGAACACTC
AAAGAGTACCTTGTTCCAATCCCAGGTGGAATGAATGGCTGAATTATGATATATACATTCCTGATCTTCC
TCGTGCTGCTCGACTTTGCCTTTCCATTTGCTCTGTTAAAGGCCGAAAGGGTGCTAAAGAGGAACACTGT
CCATTGGCATGGGGAAATATAAACTTGTTTGATTACACAGACACTCTAGTATCTGGAAAAATGGCTTTGA
ATCTTTGGCCAGTACCTCATGGATTAGAAGATTTGCTGAACCCTATTGGTGTTACTGGATCAAATCCAAA
TAAAGAAACTCCATGCTTAGAGTTGGAGTTTGACTGGTTCAGCAGTGTGGTAAAGTTCCCAGATATGTCA
GTGATTGAAGAGCATGCCAATTGGTCTGTATCCCGAGAAGCAGGATTTAGCTATTCCCACGCAGGACTGA
GTAACAGACTAGCTAGAGACAATGAATTAAGGGAAAATGACAAAGAACAGCTCAAAGCAATTTCTACACG
AGATCCTCTCTCTGAAATCACTGAGCAGGAGAAAGATTTTCTATGGAGTCACAGACACTATTGTGTAACT
ATCCCCGAAATTCTACCCAAATTGCTTCTGTCTGTTAAATGGAATTCTAGAGATGAAGTAGCCCAGATGT
ATTGCTTGGTAAAAGATTGGCCTCCAATCAAACCTGAACAGGCTATGGAACTTCTGGACTGTAATTACCC
AGATCCTATGGTTCGAGGTTTTGCTGTTCGGTGCTTGGAAAAATATTTAACAGATGACAAACTTTCTCAG
TATTTAATTCAGCTAGTACAGGTCCTAAAATATGAACAATATTTGGATAACTTGCTTGTGAGATTTTTAC
TGAAGAAAGCATTGACTAATCAAAGGATTGGGCACTTTTTCTTTTGGCATTTAAAATCTGAGATGCACAA
TAAAACAGTTAGCCAGAGGTTTGGCCTGCTTTTGGAGTCCTATTGTCGTGCATGTGGGATGTATTTGAAG
CACCTGAATAGGCAAGTCGAGGCAATGGAAAAGCTCATTAACTTAACTGACATTCTCAAACAGGAGAAGA
AGGATGAAACACAAAAGGTACAGATGAAGTTTTTAGTTGAGCAAATGAGGCGACCAGATTTCATGGATGC
TCTACAGGGCTTTCTGTCTCCTCTAAACCCTGCTCATCAACTAGGAAACCTCAGGCTTGAAGAGTGTCGA
ATTATGTCCTCTGCAAAAAGGCCACTGTGGTTGAATTGGGAGAACCCAGACATCATGTCAGAGTTACTGT
TTCAGAACAATGAGATCATCTTTAAAAATGGGGATGATTTACGGCAAGATATGCTAACACTTCAAATTAT
TCGTATTATGGAAAATATCTGGCAAAATCAAGGTCTTGATCTTCGAATGTTACCTTATGGTTGTCTGTCA
ATCGGTGACTGTGTGGGACTTATTGAGGTGGTGCGAAATTCTCACACTATTATGCAAATTCAGTGCAAAG
GCGGCTTGAAAGGTGCACTGCAGTTCAACAGCCACACACTACATCAGTGGCTCAAAGACAAGAACAAAGG
AGAAATATATGATGCAGCCATTGACCTGTTTACACGTTCATGTGCTGGATACTGTGTAGCTACCTTCATT
TTGGGAATTGGAGATCGTCACAATAGTAACATCATGGTGAAAGACGATGGACAACTGTTTCATATAGATT
TTGGACACTTTTTGGATCACAAGAAGAAAAAATTTGGTTATAAACGAGAACGTGTGCCATTTGTTTTGAC
ACAGGATTTCTTAATAGTGATTAGTAAAGGAGCCCAAGAATGCACAAAGACAAGAGAATTTGAGAGGTTT
CAGGAGATGTGTTACAAGGCTTATCTAGCTATTCGACAGCATGCCAATCTCTTCATAAATCTTTTCTCAA
TGATGCTTGGCTCTGGAATGCCAGAACTACAATCTTTTGATGACATTGCATACATTCGAAAGACCCTAGC
CTTAGATAAAACTGAGCAAGAGGCTTTGGAGTATTTCATGAAACAAATGAATGATGCACATCATGGTGGC
TGGACAACAAAAATGGATTGGATCTTCCACACAATTAAACAGCATGCATTGAACTTG
