>Addgene plasmid #25633 | pLP-LNCX-PIK3CA-WT | addgene partial sequence | sequence record 31084 | 25633 with LNCX
TAGAAGACACCGGGACCGATCCAGCCTCCGCGGCCCCAAGCTTCGATAACTTCGTATAGCATACATTATA
CGAAGTTATCAGTCGACCCACCATGGATTACAAGGATGACGACGATAAGCCTCCAAGACCATCATCAGGT
GAACTGTGGGGCATCCACTTGATGCCCCCAAGAATCCTAGTAGAATGTTTACTACCAAATGGAATGATAG
TGACTTTAGAATGCCTCCGTGAGGCTACATTAATAACCATAAAGCATGAACTATTTAAAGAAGCAAGAAA
ATACCCCCTCCATCAACTTCTTCAAGATGAATCTTCTTACATTTTCGTAAGTGTTACTCAAGAAGCAGAA
AGGGAAGAATTTTTTGATGAAACAAGACGACTTTGTGACCTTCGGCTTTTTCAACCCTTTTTAAAAGTAA
TTGAACCAGTAGGCAACCGTGAAGAAAAGATCCTCAATCGAGAAATTGGTTTTGCTATCGGCATGCCAGT
GTGTGAATTTGATATGGTTAAAGATCCAGAAGTACAGGACTTCCGAAGAAATATTCTGAACGTTTGTAAA
GAAGCTGTGGATCTTAGGGACCTCAATTCACCTCATAGTAGAGCAATGTATGTCTATCCTCCAAATGTAG
AATCTTCACCAGAATTGCCAAAGCACATATATAATAAATTAGATAAAGGGCAAATAATAGTGGTGATCTG
GGTAATAGTTTCTCCAAATAATGACAAGCAGAAGTATACTCTGAAAATCAACCATGACTGTGTACCAGAA
CAAGTAATTGCTGAAGCAATCAGGAAAAAAACTCGAAGTATGTTGCTATCCTCTGAACAACTAAAACTCT
GTGTTTTAGAATATCAGGGCAAGTATATTTTAAAAGTG
